>Addgene plasmid #199372 | pDSP23 | addgene full sequence | sequence record 390928 | Addgene NGS Result
TCGCGCGTTTCGGTGATGACGGTGAAAACCTCTGACACATGCAGCTCCCGGAGTAAAACGACGGCCAGTT
TATCTAGTCAGCTTGATTCTAGCTGATCGTGGACCGGAAGGTGAGCCAGTGAGTTGATTGCAGTCCAGTT
ACGCTGGAGTCTGAGGCTCGTCCTGAATGATATGCGGCCGCATGGTTTCCAAGGGAGAGGCTGTTATCAA
GGAATTCATGACTTACCCAAAGAAGAAGCGTAAGGTCCAGGTTATGGGATCCCACCACCACCACCACCAC
GGAATGGCCTCTATGACCGGAGGACAACAAATGGGACGCGACCTTTACGATGACGACGACAAGGACCTTG
CTACCATGGTTGATTCTTCTCGCCGCAAGTGGAACAAGACTGGACATGCTGTCCGTGCCATCGGACGTCT
TTCCTCCCTTGAGAACGTTTACATCAAGGCTGATAAGCAAAAGAACGGAATTAAGGCTAACTTCCATATC
CGTCACAACATCGAAGATGGAGGAGTCCAACTTGCTTACCATTACCAACAAAACACTCCAATCGGAGATG
GACCAGTTCTTCTTCCAGATAACCACTACCTTTCCGTTCAATCCAAGCTCTCTAAGGTAAGTTTAAACAT
ATATATACTAACTAACCCTGATTATTTAAATTTTCAGGATCCAAACGAGAAGCGTGACCACATGGTCCTT
CTTGAGTTCGTCACCGCTGCTGGAATCACCCTTGGAATGGATGAGCTTTATAAGGGAGGAACTGGAGGAT
CTATGGTTTCTAAGGGAGAGGAGCTTTTCACTGGAGTTGTCCCAATCCTTGTCGAGCTTGATGGAGATGT
TAACGGACACAAGTTCTCTGTTTCTGGAGAGGGAGAGGGAGACGCTACCTACGGAAAGCTTACTCTTAAG
TTCATCTGCACTACTGGAAAGCTTCCAGTTCCATGGCCAACCCTTGTTACCACCCTTACTTACGGAGTTC
AATGCTTCTCTCGTTACCCAGATCATATGAAGCAACATGATTTCTTCAAGTCTGCTATGCCAGAGGGATA
CATCCAAGAGCGTACTATCTTCTTCAAGGTAAGTTTAAACAGTTCGGTACTAACTAACCATACATATTTA
AATTTTCAGGATGATGGAAACTACAAGACCCGTGCTGAGGTTAAGTTCGAGGGAGATACCCTTGTTAACC
GTATCGAGCTTAAGGGAATCGATTTCAAGGAAGATGGAAACATCCTTGGACATAAGCTTGAGTACAACCT
TCCAGATCAACTTACCGAGGAACAAATCGCTGAGTTCAAGGAGGCCTTCTCCCTTTTCGATAAGGATGGA
GACGGAACTATCACTACCAAGGTAAGTTTTCTAGAGACCTTTACTAACTAACTAGGTCTCATAGATTTTC
AGGAGCTTGGAACCGTTATGCGTTCCCTTGGACAAAACCCAACTGAGGCTGAGCTTCAAGATATGATCAA
CGAGGTTGACGCTGATGGAGATGGAACTATCGATTTCCCAGAGTTCCTTACTATGATGGCTCGCAAGATG
AAGTACCGCGATACTGAGGAGGAGATCCGCGAGGCTTTCGGAGTCTTCGACAAGGACGGAAACGGATACA
TTTCCGCTGCTGAGCTCCGTCACGTTATGACTAACCTCGGAGAGAAGCTTACCGACGAGGAGGTCGACGA
GATGATCCGTGAGGCTGATATCGACGGAGACGGACAAGTTAACTACGAGGAGTTCGTTCAAATGATGACT
GCCAAGTCCCGTACGCGTAAGGCCAACCCAACCAAGCTCTCCGAGAACGCCAAGAAGCTCGCCAAGGAGG
TCGAGAACTAAGCTGTCTCATCCTACTTTCACCTAGTTAACTGCTTGTCTTAAAATCTATGCTTCTCTTT
AGTATCTAAAATTTTCCTAGAAGCTTACAAGTATATAAATGGTCTCTTCTCAATAAAGGTTGTATATTTA
TTCATCTTATTGAATCTGCCATTTCCTCGTTTTTGCGAGTTTATATACCTTCCAATTTTCTTTCTATTGT
ATTTTCAACTTCTAATTTTAATTCAGGGAAACTGCTTCAACGCATCATGGTTTCCAAGGGAGAGGCTGTT
ATCAAGGAATTCATGACTTACCCAAAGAAGAAGCGTAAGGTCGAACTTATCAAGGAGTTTATGCGCTTTA
AGGTTCACATGGAAGGATCTATGAACGGACACGAATTCGAAATCGAAGGAGAAGGAGAAGGACGTCCATA
CGAGGGAACTCAAACTGCTAAGCTTAAGGTAAGTTTATCTAAAAAGTTTTTCATTCAAAATGTGTAAAAA
TTCATTTAAAATAACCCAAAAATCATTAATCCTCGATATTTTCAGGTTACTAAAGGAGGACCACTTCCAT
TCTCTTGGGATATCCTTTCTCCACAATTCATGTACGGATCTCGCGCTTTCATCAAGCACCCAGCTGATAT
CCCAGATTACTACAAGCAATCTTTCCCAGAAGGATTCAAATGGGAGCGTGTTATGAACTTCGAAGATGGA
GGAGCTGTTACCGTTACCCAAGATACCTCCCTTGAGGATGGAACCCTTATCTACAAGGTATTTTCCTGCA
TTTTTCAACTGGGAAAATGAAAGAAAATCGATAATTTCAGGTTAAGCTTCGTGGAACTAATTTCCCACCA
GATGGACCAGTTATGCAAAAGAAGACTATGGGATGGGAGGCTTCTACCGAGCGCCTTTACCCAGAGGATG
GAGTCCTTAAGGGAGATATCAAGATGGCTCTTCGTCTTAAGGATGGAGGACGTTACCTTGCTGATTTCAA
GGTAAGTTTTCTAGAGACCTTTACTAACTAACTAGGTCTCATAGATTTTCAGACTACTTACAAGGCTAAG
AAGCCAGTTCAAATGCCGGGAGCTTACAACGTTGATCGTAAGCTTGATATCACCTCTCACAACGAGGATT
ACACCGTTGTTGAGCAATACGAGCGTTCTGAGGGACGTCACTCTACCGGAGGAATGGATGAGCTTTACAA
GTCCCGTACGCGTAAGGCCAACCCAACCAAGCTCTCCGAGAACGCCAAGAAGCTCGCCAAGGAGGTCGAG
AACTAAATGCAAAATCCTTTCAAGCATTCCCTTCTTCTCTATCACTCTTCTTTCTTTTTGTCAAAAAATT
CTCTCGCTAATTTATTTGCTTTTTTAATGTTATTATTTTATGACTTTTTATAGTCACTGAAAAGTTTGCA
TCTGAGTGAAGTGAATGCTATCAAAATGTGATTCTGTCTGATGTACTTTCACAATCTCTCTTCAATTCCA
TTTTGAAGTGCTTTAAACCCGAAAGGTTGAGAAAAATGCGAGCGCTCAAATATTTGTATTGTGTTCGTTG
AGTGACCCAACAAAAAGAGGAAACTTTATTGTGCCGCCAAGAAAAAAGTCTCAATCAGTTCTGGACCAGC
GAGCTGTGCTGCGATGATCTTACGGCATTATACGTATGATCGGTCCACGATCAGCTAGATTATCTAGTCA
GCTTGATGTCATAGCTGTTTCCTGACATGTGAGCAAAAGGCCAGCAAAAGGCCAGGAACCGTAAAAAGGC
CAGCAAAAGGCCAGGAACCGTAAAAAGGCCGCGTTGCTGGCGTTTTTCCATAGGCTCCGCCCCCCTGACG
AGCATCACAAAAATCGACGCTCAAGTCAGAGGTGGCGAAACCCGACAGGACTATAAAGATACCAGGCGTT
TCCCCCTGGAAGCTCCCTCGTGCGCTCTCCTGTTCCGACCCTGTCGCTTACCGGATACCTGTCCGCCTTT
CTCCCTTCGGGAAGCGTGGCGCTTTCTCATAGCTCACGCTGTAGGTATCTCAGTTCGGTGTAGGTCGTTC
GCTCCAAGCTGGGCTGTGTGCACGAACCCCCCGTTCAGCCCGACCGCTGCGCCTTATCCGGTAACTATCG
TCTTGAGTCCAACCCGGTAAGACACGACTTATCGCCACTGGCAGCAGCCACTGGTAACAGGATTAGCAGA
GCGAGGTATGTAGGCGGTGCTACAGAGTTCTTGAAGTGGTGGCCTAACTACGGCTACACTAGAAGAACAG
TATTTGGTATCTGCGCTCTGCTGAAGCCAGTTACCTTCGGAAAAAGAGTTGGTAGCTCTTGATCCGGCAA
ACAAACCACCGCTGGTAGCGGTGGTTTTTTTGTTTGCAAGCAGCAGATTACGCGCAGAAAAAAAGGATCT
CAAGAAGATCCTTTGATCTTTTCTACGGGGTCTGACGCTCAGTGGAACGAAAACTCACGTTAAGGGATTT
TGGTCATGAGATTATCAAAAAGGATCTTCACCTAGATCCTTTTAAATTAAAAATGAAGTTTTAAATCAAT
CTAAAGTATATATGAGTAAACTTGGTCTGACAGTTAGAAAAACTCATCGAGCATCAAGTGAAACTGCAAT
TTATTCATATCAGGATTATCAATACCATATTTTTGAAAAAGCCGTTTCTGTAATGAAGGAGAAAACTCAC
CGAGGCAGTTCCATAGGATGGCAAGATCCTGGTATCGGTCTGCGATTCCGACTCGTCCAACATCAATACA
ACCTATTAATTTCCCCTCGTCAAAAATAAGGTTATCAAGTGAGAAATCACCATGAGTGACGACTGAATCC
GGTGAGAATGGCAAGAGTTTATGCATTTCTTTCCAGACTTGTTCAACAGGCCAGCCATTACGCTCGTCAT
CAAAATCACTCGCACCAACCAAACCGTTATTCATTCGTGATTGCGCCTGAGCGAGACGAAATACGCGATC
GCCGTTAAAAGGACAATTACAAACAGGAATCGAATGCAACCGGCGCAGGAACACTGCCAGCGCATCAACA
ATATTTTCACCTGAATCAGGATATTCTTCTAATACCTGGAATGCTGTTTTCCCTGGGATCGCAGTGGTGA
GTAACCATGCATCATCAGGAGTACGGATAAAATGCTTGATGGTCGGAAGAGGCATAAATTCCGTCAGCCA
GTTTAGCCTGACCATCTCATCTGTAACATCATTGGCAACGCTACCTTTGCCATGTTTCAGAAACAACTCT
GGCGCATCGGGCTTCCCATACAATCGATAGATTGTCGCACCTGATTGCCCGACATTATCGCGAGCCCATT
TATACCCATATAAATCAGCATCCATGTTGGAATTTAATCGCGGCTTCAAGCAAGACGTTTCCCGTTGAAT
ATGGCTCATTTTAGCTTCCTTAGCTCCTGAAAATCTCGATAACTCAAAAAATACGCCCGGTAGTGATCTT
ATTTCATTATGGTGAAAGTTGGAACCTCTTACGTGCCGATCACACATTTCCCCGAAAAGTGCCACCTGAC
GTCTAAGAAACCATTATTATCATGACATTAACCTATAAAAATAGGCGTATCACGAGGCCCTTTCGTC
Features (pLannotate 1.2.2; 11 found; start..end, strand, type, name):
     53..69      -  CDS            lacZα (fragment): LacZα fragment of β-galactosidase; lacZ fragment
    257..1756    +  CDS            GCaMP2: GCaMP2 is a basic (constitutively fluorescent) green fluorescent protein published in 2006, derived from Aequorea victoria.
   1766..1828    +  CDS            EGL-13 NLS (fragment): nuclear localization signal from the C. elegans EGL-13 transcription factor (Lyssenko et al., 2007)
   2077..2571    +  CDS            mScarlet-I (fragment): mScarlet-I is a basic (constitutively fluorescent) red fluorescent protein published in 2016, derived from synthetic construct. It is reported to be a rapidly-maturing monomer with moderate acid sensitivity.
   2625..3011    +  CDS            mScarlet-I (fragment): mScarlet-I is a basic (constitutively fluorescent) red fluorescent protein published in 2016, derived from synthetic construct. It is reported to be a rapidly-maturing monomer with moderate acid sensitivity.
   3021..3083    +  CDS            EGL-13 NLS (fragment): nuclear localization signal from the C. elegans EGL-13 transcription factor (Lyssenko et al., 2007)
   3087..3410    +  terminator     tbb-2 terminator: tbb-2; transcription terminator for the C. elegans tubulin beta-2 gene
   3615..4203    -  rep_origin     ori: high-copy-number ColE1/pMB1/pBR322/pUC origin of replication
   4374..5189    -  CDS            KanR: aminoglycoside phosphotransferase; aph(3')-Ia; confers resistance to kanamycin in bacteria or G418 (Geneticin®) in eukaryotes
   5190..5292    -  promoter       cat promoter: promoter of the E. coli cat gene encoding chloramphenicol acetyltransferase
   5387..35      +  CDS            rop (fragment) (across the origin): Rop protein, which maintains plasmids at low copy number; rop
