[The description below was written by a language model from this plasmid's Addgene catalogue record and pLannotate feature annotations shown in this document.]
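Description:
pDSP23 is a 5.4 kb high-copy bacterial plasmid built on the pDSP1 backbone that carries a promoterless, C. elegans-optimized bicistronic reporter cassette. It is catalogued as a bacterial expression vector, but the payload is clearly designed for use in the nematode. The plasmid is maintained in E. coli through a ColE1/pUC-type origin and selected with kanamycin, with the KanR aminoglycoside phosphotransferase gene annotated as driven by a cat promoter. Small lacZα and rop fragments flanking the cassette appear to be backbone remnants.

The insert, assembled by Gibson cloning, is NLS::GCaMP6s::egl-13NLS::SL2::NLS::mScarlet-I::egl-13NLS. The first cistron encodes the green genetically encoded calcium indicator GCaMP6s; the automated annotation labels this region as GCaMP2, reflecting homology within the GCaMP family rather than a conflict with the catalogue entry. The second cistron encodes the red fluorescent protein mScarlet-I. Its coding sequence is annotated as two fragments separated by a short gap, which is consistent with a synthetic intron of the kind commonly added to worm transgenes, although the record does not say so. Each protein carries nuclear localization signals at both ends, including the EGL-13 NLS at the C-terminus, so both signals are confined to nuclei. The SL2 trans-splicing intercistronic region lets the two open reading frames be expressed from one operon-like transcript as separate proteins, and a tbb-2 terminator (3′ UTR) closes the unit.

No promoter is annotated or stated upstream of GCaMP6s, so the plasmid probably serves as a source module to be joined to a promoter of choice. The pairing suits ratiometric or reference-corrected nuclear calcium imaging, with mScarlet-I providing an activity-independent signal for cell identification and tracking.
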