Addgene plasmid #199372: pDSP23
Purpose: Encodes dual cistronic nuclear localized GCaMP6s and mScarlet-I optimized for C. elegans expression
Depositing lab: Hang Lu. Depositing organization: Georgia Institute of Technology.
Backbone
  Vector backbone: pDSP1
  Vector type: Bacterial Expression
Growth in bacteria
  Bacterial resistance: Kanamycin, 50 μg/mL
  Growth temperature: 37°C
  Growth strain: NEB Stable
  Copy number: High Copy
Gene/Insert
  Gene/Insert name: NLS::GCaMP6s::egl-13NLS::SL2::NLS::mScarlet-I::egl-13NLS
  Species: C. elegans (nematode)
  Mutation: no mutations, except added subcellular localization sequences
  Cloning method: Gibson Cloning
Terms and licenses: Academic/Nonprofit Terms; Industry Terms: Not Available to Industry
How to cite: pDSP23 was a gift from Hang Lu (Addgene plasmid # 199372 ; http://n2t.net/addgene:199372 ; RRID:Addgene_199372)
